>Addgene plasmid #91077 | pMOD_B2520 | addgene full sequence | sequence record 181905 | Addgene NGS Result
GCCTTGACGGCAAAATCCCTTAACGTGAGTTTTCGTTCCACTGAGCGTCAGACCCCGTAGAAAAGATCAA
AGGATCTTCTTGAGATCCTTTTTTTCTGCGCGTAATCTGCTGCTTGCAAACAAAAAAACCACCGCTACCA
GCGGTGGTTTGTTTGCCGGATCAAGAGCTACTAACTCTTTTTCCGAAGGTAACTGGCTTCAGCAGAGCGC
AGATACCAAATACTGTTCTTCTAGTGTAGCCGTAGTTAGGCCACCACTTCAAGAACTCTGTAGCACCGCC
TACATACCTCGCTCTGCTAATCCTGTTACCAGTGGCTGCTGCCAGTGGCGATAAGTCGTGTCTTACCGGG
TTGGACTCAAGACGATAGTTACCGGATAAGGCGCAGCGGTCGGGCTGAACGGGGGGTTCGTGCTCACAGC
CCAGCTTGGAGCGAACGACCTACACCGAACTGAGATACCTACAGCGTGAGCTATGAGAAAGCGCCACGCT
TCCCGAAGGGAGAAAGGCGGACAGGTATCCGGTAAGCGGCAGGGTCGGAACAGGAGAGCGCACGAGGGAG
CTTCCAGGGGGAAACGCCTGGTATCTTTATAGTCCTGTCGGGTTTCGCCACCTCTGACTTGAGCGTCGAT
TTTTGTGATGCTCGTCAGGGGGGCGGAGCCTATGGAAAAACGCCAGCAACGCGGCCTTTTTACGGTTCCT
GGCCTTTTGCTGGCCTTTTGCTCACATGTTCTTTCCTGCGTTATCCCCTGATTCTGTGGATAACCGTATT
ACCGCCTTTGAGTGAGCTGATACCGCTCGCCGCAGCCGAACGACCGAGCGCAGCGAGTCAGTGAGCGAGG
AAGCGGAAGAGCGCCCACCTGCCAGGGGACCCATGGGCGGGATCATGAACCAACGGCCTGGCTGTATTTG
GTGGTTGTGTAGGGAGATGGGGAGAAGAAAAGCCCGATTCTCTTCGCTGTGATGGGCTGGATGCATGCGG
GGGAGCGGGAGGCCCAAGTACGTGCACGGTGAGCGGCCCACAGGGCGAGTGTGAGCGCGAGAGGCGGGAG
GAACAGTTTAGTACCACATTGCCCAGCTAACTCGAACGCGACCAACTTATAAACCCGCGCGCTGTCGCTT
GTGGAGACGTTATATTCCCCAGAACATCAGGTTAATGGCGTTTTTGATGTCATTTTCGCGGTGGCTGAGA
TCAGCCACTTCTTCCCCGATAACGGAAACCGGCACACTGGCCATATCGGTGGTCATCATGCGCCAGCTTT
CATCCCCGATATGCACCACCGGGTAAAGTTCACGGGAGACTTTATCTGACAGCAGACGTGCACTGGCCAG
GGGGATCACCATCCGTCGCCCGGGCGTGTCAATAATATCACTCTGTACATCCACAAACAGACGATAACGG
CTCTCTCTTTTATAGGTGTAAACCTTAAACTGCATTTCACCAGCCCCTGTTCTCGTCAGCAAAAGAGCCG
TTCATTTCAATAAACCGGGCGACCTCAGCCATCCCTTCCTGATTTTCCGCTTTCCAGCGTTCGGCACGCA
GACGACGGGCTTCATTCTGCATGGTTGTGCTTACCAGACCGGAGATATTGACATCATATATGCCTTGAGC
AACTGATAGCTGTCGCTGTCAACTGTCACTGTAATACGCTGCTTCATAGCATACCTCCTTTTGACATACT
TCGGGTATACATATCAGTATATATTCTTATACCGCAAAAATCAGCGCGCAAATACGCATACTGTTATCTG
GCTTCGTCTCTGTTTTAGAGCTAGAAATAGCAAGTTAAAATAAGGCTAGTCCGTTATCAACTTGAAAAAG
TGGCACCGAGTCGGTGCTTTTTTTCCCGGTGACGCAGGTGATGAAAAGCCTTAGGGTCAGGTGGCACTTT
TCGGGGAAATGTGCGATGAACCCCTATTTGTTTATTTTTCTAAATACATTCAAATATGTATCCGCTAATG
AGACAATAACCCTGATAAATGCTTCAATTATATTGAAAAAGGAAGAGTATGAGTATCCAACATTTCCGTG
TCGCCCTTATTCCCTTTTTTGCGGCCTTCTGCCTTCCTGTTTTTGCTCACCCAGAAACGCTGGTGAAAGT
AAAAGATGCTGAAGATCAGTTGGGTGCCCGAGTGGGTTACATTGAACTGGATCTCAACAGCGGCAAAATC
TTAGAGAGTTTTCGCCCCGAAGAACGCTTCCCAATGATGAGCACTTTCAAAGTTCTGCTATGTGGCGCGG
TGTTATCCCGTATTGATGCTGGGCAAGAGCAACTCGGTCGCCGCATACACTATTCTCAGAATGACTTGGT
TGAGTATTCACCAGTCACAGAAAAGCATCTTACGGATGGCATGACAGTAAGAGAATTATGTAGTGCTGCC
ATAACCATGAGTGATAACACTGCGGCCAACTTACTTCTGACAACGATTGGAGGACCGAAGGAGCTAACCG
CTTTTTTGCACAACATGGGGGATCATGTAACTCGCCTTGATCGTTGGGAACCGGAGCTGAATGAAGCCAT
ACCAAACGACGAGCGTGACACCACGATGCCTGTAGCAATGGCAACAACTCTCCGCAAACTATTAACTGGC
GAACTACTTACTCTTGCTTCACGCCAGCAACTCATTGACTGGATGGAGGCGGACAAAGTTGCAGGACCAC
TTCTGCGCTCGGCACTTCCGGCTGGCTGGTTTATTGCTGATAAATCTGGAGCCGGTGAGCGTGGGTCTCG
CGGTATCATTGCAGCACTGGGGCCAGATGGTAAGCCCTCCCGTATCGTAGTTATCTACACGACGGGGAGT
CAGGCAACTATGGATGAACGAAATAGACAGATCGCTGAGATAGGTGCCTCACTGATTAAGCATTGGTAAC
TGTCAGACGAAGGGAAATAAATAGTAGCCCGCCTGATGTGCGGGCTTTTTTTTGGTGGTGGTTACCAGTG
TCGCTTAGCTACCGTAGGTCCTCTTAGGCGGTCCGATTAGCGACATAGTCATCAAT
Features (pLannotate 1.2.2; 7 found; start..end, strand, type, name):
     80..668     +  rep_origin     ori: high-copy-number ColE1/pMB1/pBR322/pUC origin of replication
   1133..1435    -  CDS            ccdB: CCDB_ECOLI - Also known as G, letB, letD. Experimental evidence at protein level: Swiss-Prot protein existence level 1. Toxic component of a type II toxin-antitoxin (TA) system, functioning in plasmid maintainence. Responsible for the post- segregational killing (PSK) of plasmid-free cells, also referred to as a plasmid addiction system. Half-life of over 2 hours. Cell killing by CcdB is accompanied by filamentation, defects in chromosome and plasmid segregation, defects in cell division, formation of anucleate cells, decreased DNA synthesis and plasmid loss. Interferes with the activity of DN
   1440..1598    -  CDS            ccdA (fragment): CCDA_ECO57 - Also known as H, letA. Experimental evidence at protein level: Swiss-Prot protein existence level 1. Antitoxin component of a type II toxin-antitoxin (TA) system which inhibits the post-segregational killing (PSK) of plasmid-free cells, also referred to as a plasmid addiction system. Binds to and blocks the activity of CcdB; will also remove bound CcdB protein from the CcdB-GyrA complex by forming a CcdA-CcdB complex, a process termed rejuvenation. Functions as a transcriptional corepressor for the ccdAB operon, repression also requires CcdB (By similarity). From Escherichia coli
   1689..1754    -  intron         PDK intron (fragment): pdk; modified pyruvate orthophosphate dikinase intron from Flaveria trinervia 3.0
   1762..1837    +  misc_RNA       gRNA scaffold: guide RNA scaffold for the Streptococcus pyogenes CRISPR/Cas9 system
   1908..2008    +  promoter       AmpR promoter: bla
   2009..2869    +  CDS            AmpR: β-lactamase; bla; confers resistance to ampicillin, carbenicillin, and related antibiotics
