[The description below was written by a language model from this plasmid's Addgene catalogue record and pLannotate feature annotations shown in this document.]
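Description:
pMOD_B2520 is a small (about 3 kb) high-copy E. coli cloning plasmid that serves as a "module B" entry vector in a modular plant genome-engineering toolkit. It is built on the pMOD_B2000 backbone and classed as a CRISPR vector. It replicates from a ColE1/pUC-type origin and is selected with ampicillin through the bla (AmpR) gene and its native promoter. Because it carries a functional ccdB toxin gene, whose product poisons DNA gyrase, the unmodified plasmid has to be maintained in a ccdB-tolerant strain.

The payload is a single guide RNA expression unit for plants. According to the record, an OsU6 promoter (a U6 small nuclear RNA promoter, with the Os prefix conventionally denoting rice, transcribed by RNA polymerase III) drives the cassette, and a Pol III terminator ends it. The automated feature table does not annotate either of these elements. It does detect the Streptococcus pyogenes Cas9 gRNA scaffold immediately downstream of the ccdB region. Between promoter and scaffold sits a ccdB cassette flanked by sites for Esp3I, a type IIS restriction enzyme. Cutting with Esp3I removes the toxin cassette and lets a spacer of choice be ligated in its place, so that in ordinary E. coli strains only recombinant clones survive. The annotation also reports a partial ccdA fragment and a short PDK intron fragment beside ccdB, which are probably remnants carried along with the cassette rather than functional parts.

Once a spacer has been inserted, the plasmid supplies a Pol III-driven sgRNA module. The "module B" designation suggests it is meant to be combined with other modules of the toolkit into a final plant vector, but the record does not describe that assembly step.
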