Addgene plasmid #91077: pMOD_B2520
Purpose: Module B, Promoter: OsU6, Gene: Esp3I ccdb cassette for single gRNA spacer cloning, Terminator: Pol III
Depositing lab: Daniel Voytas. Depositing organization: University of Minnesota. Publication: A multi-purpose toolkit to enable advanced genome engineering in plants. Cermak T, Curtin SJ, Gil-Humanes J, Cegan R, Kono TJY, Konecna E, Belanto JJ, Starker CG, Mathre JW, Greenstein RL, Voytas DF. Plant Cell. 2017 May 18. pii: tpc.00922.2016. doi: 10.1105/tpc.16.00922. PubMed 28522548.
Backbone
  Vector backbone: pMOD_B2000
  Vector type: CRISPR
Growth in bacteria
  Bacterial resistance: Ampicillin, 100 μg/mL
  Growth temperature: 37°C
  Growth strain: ccdB Survival
  Copy number: High Copy
Gene/Insert
  Gene/Insert name: Esp3I ccdb cassette for single gRNA spacer cloning
  Species: Synthetic
  Promoter: OsU6
  Cloning method: Gibson Cloning
  Sequencing primers: 5′ unknown
Terms and licenses: Academic/Nonprofit Terms; Industry Terms: Not Available to Industry
How to cite: pMOD_B2520 was a gift from Daniel Voytas (Addgene plasmid # 91077 ; http://n2t.net/addgene:91077 ; RRID:Addgene_91077)
